>Addgene plasmid #118806 | pHBS1394 [IBB-GFP-mCherry3E]-[BFP-P2A-TDP43 deltaCTD] | addgene full sequence | sequence record 229881 | Addgene NGS Result
CGAGTTCATAAGAGAAGAGGGACAGCTATGACTGGGAGTAGTCAGGAGAGGAGGAAAAATCTGGCTAGTA
AAACATGTAAGGAAAATTTTAGGGATGTTAAAGAAAAAAATAACACAAAACAAAATATAAAAAAAATCTA
ACCTCAAGTCAAGGCTTTTCTATGGAATAAGGAATGGACAGCAGGGGGCTGTTTCATATACTGATGACCT
CTTTATAGCCAACCTTTGTTCATGGCAGCCAGCATATGGGCATATGTTGCCAAACTCTAAACCAAATACT
CATTCTGATGTTTTAAATGATTTGCCCTCCCATATGTCCTTCCGAGTGAGAGACACAAAAAATTCCAACA
CACTATTGCAATGAAAATAAATTTCCTTTATTAGCCAGAAGTCAGATGCTCAAGGGGCTTCATGATGTCC
CCATAATTTTTGGCAGAGGGAAAAAGATCTCAGTGGTATTTGTGAGCCAGGGCATTGGCCACACCAGCCA
CCACCTTCTGATAGGCAGCCTGCACCTGAGGAGTGAATTCTTTGCCAAAATGATGAGACAGCACAACAAC
CAGCACGTTGCCCAGGAGCTGTAGGAAAGAGAAGAAGGCATGAACATGGTTAGCAGAGGGGCCCGGTTTG
GACTCAGAGTATTTTATCCTCATCTCAAACAGTGTATATCATTGTAACCATAAAGAGAAAGGCAGGATGA
TGACCAGGGTGTAGTTGTTTCTACCAATAAGAATATTTCCACGCCAGCCAGAATTTATATGCAGAAATAT
TCTACCTTATCATTTAATTATAACAATTGTTCTCTAAAACTGTGCTGAAGTACAATATAATATACCCTGA
TTGCCTTGAAAAAAAAGTGATTAGAGAAAGTACTTACAATCTGACAAATAAACAAAAGTGAATTTAAAAA
TTCGTTACAAATGCAAGCTAAAGTTTAACGAAAAAGTTACAGAAAATGAAAAGAAAATAAGAGGAGACAA
TGGTTGTCAACAGAGTAGAAAGTGAAAGAAACAAAATTATCATGAGGGTCCATGGTGATACAAGGGACAT
CTTCCCATTCTAAACAACACCCTGAAAACTTTGCCCCCTCCATATAACATGAATTTTACAATAGCGAAAA
AGAAAGAACAATCAAGGGTCCCCAAACTCACCCTGAAGTTCTCAGTCTAGAGTCGAGAGGATCAATCACT
TTGTACAAGAAAGCTGGGTCTAGATAGCTTACTTGTACAGCTCGTCCATGCCGCCGGTGGAGTGGCGGCC
CTCGGCGCGTTCGTACTGTTCCACGATGGTGTAGTCCTCGTTGTGGGAGGTGATGTCCAACTTGATGTTG
ACGTTGTAGGCGCCGGGCAGCTGCACGGGCTTCTTGGCCTTGTAGGTGGTCTTGACCTCAGCGTCGTAGT
GGCCGCCGTCCTTCAGCTTCAGCCTCTGCTTGATCTCGCCCTTCAGGGCGCCGTCCTCGGGGTACATCCG
CTCGGAGGAGGCCTCCCAGCCCATGGTCTTCTTCTGCATTACGGGGCCGTCGGAGGGGAAGTTGGTGCCG
CGCAGCTTCACCTTGTAGATGAACTCGCCGTCCTGCAGGGAGGAGTCCTGGGTCACGGTCACCACGCCGC
CGTCCTCGAAGTTCATCACGCGCTCCCACTTGAAGCCCTCGGGGAAGGACAGCTTCAAGTAGTCGGGGAT
GTCGGCGGGGTGCTTCACGTAGGCCTTGGAGCCGTACATGAACTGAGGGGACAGGATGTCCCAGGCGAAG
GGCAGGGGGCCACCCTTGGTCACCTTCAGCTTGGCGGTCTGGGTGCCCTCGTAGGGGCGGCCCTGAGGAA
AAAAAAGGAAAGGGCATGCTCGCCATGTGCAAGATACAGTGTTGAATGTGGTGCAAAATATAAAGATGTG
GAAGAAAAAGCCACTGAAAATAATATGAGGAAATAAAAAACTAGAGTAAATTATCAGTGGAACAATTTCT
ATTATACAAGACACTACACCCATACATTCTCCTAATGCTCATGTAAGAATTTCTCCAAAAATACCTTCCA
GCACTACAAACTAGAAAAAAAAAGAGACATGGACACCAAATTAAGTTCTTAATAGTGAAGAACAAAAGAA
CTACCTTGCCTGCTCCAGTGGATCCAGCAACCGCCAACAACTGTCCTCTTTCTATCTTGAAATTAATATC
TTTCAGGACAGGAGTACCAAGAAGTGAGAAATTACTGAAGAAGAGGCTGTCATCACCATTAGAAGTTTTT
CTATTGTTATTGTTTTGTTTTGCTTTCTCAAATAATTCCCCAAATCCCTGTTAAAAAAAAACACACACAC
ACACACACACACACACATCAAAAATAAAAGATGAGTTTGTCAGATATTTTCAATAGATGCTTGTTTTATG
TACCATACTCACCTCGCCCTCGCCCTCGATCTCGAACTCGTGGCCGTTCACGGAGCCCTCCATGTGCACC
TTGAAGCGCATGAACTCCTTGATGATGGCCATGTTATCCTCCTCGCCCTTGCTGGTTCCGGTGCCTCCAC
TTTCATCTTCACCTTTAGTGATACCGGCTGCCGTCACGAACTCCTTCAGGACCATGTGATCGCGCTTCTC
GTTCGGGTCTTTGCTCAGCGTGGTCTGGGTGCTCAGATAGTGGTTGTCCGGCAGGCGCACCGGGCCGTCG
CCGATCGGGGTGTTCTGCTGTTTGTGGTCGGCTTCCTGCTGGCTGCCGTCCTCAACGTTGTGGCGGATCT
TGAAGTTAGCCTTGATGCCGTTCTTCTGCTTGTCGGCTTCGATACGGACGTTGTGGCTGTTGTGGTTGTA
CTCCAGCTTGTGACCCAGGATGTTGCCGTCCTCCTTGAAGTCGTTGCCCTTCAGCTCGATGCGGTTCACC
AGGGTGTCGCCCTCGAACTTCACCTCCGCGCGGGTCTTGTAGGTGCCGTCGTCCTTGAACTCGATGGTGC
GCTCCTGGACGTAGCCTTCCGGCATGGCGGACTTGAAGAAGTCGTGACGCTTCATGTGGTCCGGGTAGCG
GCTGAAGCACTGCACGCCGTAGGTCAGGGTGGTCACGAGGGTCGGCCACGGCACCGGCAGCTTGCCGGTG
GTGCAGATGAACTTCAGGGTCAGCTTGCCCTCGGTGGCATCGCCCTCGCCCTCGCCACGCACGCTGAACT
TGTGGCCGTTTACGTCGCCGTCCAGCTCGACTTTGATAGGCACAGTACCTGTAAATAGTTCCTCTCCTTT
ACTGGTACCATCATCAGGGAATGAGCTTACATTTCTCCTCTTCAGCATCTGGTCATCCTTCTTAGCTTTC
CTCAGCTCCACATTGACCTCTATTCTGCGACGCCTCATTTCTGTACTGTCTTTTCCCTTGTTCTTGAATC
TGTGAAGACGGGCAGCTGGTGTATTAGCATTCTCGTTGGTGGATCCCATGGTGGCACCGGTGAATTCTCC
AGGCGATCTGACGGTTCACTAAACGAGCTCTGCTTATATAGGCCTCCCACCGTACACGCCACCTCGACAT
ACTCGAGTAGTTATTAATAGTAATCAATTACGGGGTCATTAGTTCATAGCCCATATATGGAGTTCCGCGT
TACATAACTTACGGTAAATGGCCCGCCTGGCTGACCGCCCAACGACCCCCGCCCATTGACGTCAATAATG
ACGTATGTTCCCATAGTAACGCCAATAGGGACTTTCCATTGACGTCAATGGGTGGAGTATTTACGGTAAA
CTGCCCACTTGGCAGTACATCAAGTGTATCATATGCCAAGTACGCCCCCTATTGACGTCAATGACGGTAA
ATGGCCCGCCTGGCATTATGCCCAGTACATGACCTTATGGGACTTTCCTACTTGGCAGTACATCTACGTA
TTAGTCATCGCTATTACCATGGTGATGCGGTTTTGGCAGTACATCAATGGGCGTGGATAGCGGTTTGACT
CACGGGGATTTCCAAGTCTCCACCCCATTGACGTCAATGGGAGTTTGTTTTGGCACCAAAATCAACGGGA
CTTTCCAAAATGTCGTAACAACTCCGCCCCATTGACGCAAATGGGCGGTAGGCGTGTACGGTGGGAGGTC
TATATAAGCAGAGCTGGTTTAGTGAACCGTCAGATCCGCTAGGGATCCTCTAGTCAGCTGACGCGTTACC
ACCGGTGCCACCATGGGAAGCGAGCTGATTAAGGAGAACATGCACATGAAGCTGTACATGGAGGGCACCG
TGGACAACCATCACTTCAAGTGCACATCCGAGGGCGAAGGCAAGCCCTACGAGGGCACCCAGACCATGAG
AATCAAGGTGGTCGAGGGCGGCCCTCTCCCCTTCGCCTTCGACATCCTGGCTACTAGCTTCCTCTACGGC
AGCAAGACCTTCATCAACCACACCCAGGGCATCCCCGACTTCTTCAAGCAGTCCTTCCCTGAGGGCTTCA
CATGGGAGAGAGTCACCACATACGAAGACGGGGGCGTGCTGACCGCTACCCAGGACACCAGCCTCCAGGA
CGGCTGCCTCATCTACAACGTCAAGATCAGAGGGGTGAACTTCACATCCAACGGCCCTGTGATGCAGAAG
AAAACACTCGGCTGGGAGGCCTTCACCGAGACGCTGTACCCCGCTGACGGCGGCCTGGAAGGCAGAAACG
ACATGGCCCTGAAGCTCGTGGGCGGGAGCCATCTGATCGCAAACGCCAAGACCACATATAGATCCAAGAA
ACCCGCTAAGAACCTCAAGATGCCTGGCGTCTACTATGTGGACTACAGACTGGAAAGAATCAAGGAGGCC
AACAACGAGACCTACGTCGAGCAGCACGAGGTGGCAGTGGCCAGATACTGCGACCTCCCTAGCAAACTGG
GGCACAAGCTTAATTCCGGACTCAGATCTCGAGCTCAAGCTTCGAATTCTGCAGTCGACGGTACCGCGGG
CCCGGGATCCACCGGATCTAGAGGAGGAAGCGGAGCTACTAACTTCAGCCTGCTGAAGCAGGCTGGAGAC
GTGGAGGAGAACCCTGGACCTATGTCTGAATATATTCGGGTAACCGAAGATGAGAACGATGAGCCCATTG
AAATACCATCGGAAGACGATGGGACGGTGCTGCTCTCCACGGTTACAGCCCAGTTTCCAGGGGCGTGTGG
GCTTCGCTACAGGAATCCAGTGTCTCAGTGTATGAGAGGTGTCCGGCTGGTAGAAGGAATTCTGCATGCC
CCAGATGCTGGCTGGGGAAATCTGGTGTATGTTGTCAACTATCCAAAAGATAACAAAAGAAAAATGGATG
AGACAGATGCTTCATCAGCAGTGAAAGTGAAAAGAGCAGTCCAGAAAACATCCGATTTAATAGTGTTGGG
TCTCCCATGGAAAACAACCGAACAGGACCTGAAAGAGTATTTTAGTACCTTTGGAGAAGTTCTTATGGTG
CAGGTCAAGAAAGATCTTAAGACTGGTCATTCAAAGGGGTTTGGCTTTGTTCGTTTTACGGAATATGAAA
CACAAGTGAAAGTAATGTCACAGCGACATATGATAGATGGACGATGGTGTGACTGCAAACTTCCTAATTC
TAAGCAAAGCCAAGATGAGCCTTTGAGAAGCAGAAAAGTGTTTGTGGGGCGCTGTACAGAGGACATGACT
GAGGATGAGCTGCGGGAGTTCTTCTCTCAGTACGGGGATGTGATGGATGTCTTCATCCCCAAGCCATTCA
GGGCCTTTGCCTTTGTTACATTTGCAGATGATCAGATTGCGCAGTCTCTTTGTGGAGAGGACTTGATCAT
TAAAGGAATCAGCGTTCATATATCCAATGCCGAACCTTAGACTAGACCCAGCTTTCTTGTACAAAGTGGT
TGATCCTCTACTAGTAAGCTTGCATGCGATATCTCTAGAGCTGAGAACTTCAGGGTGAGTTTGGGGACCC
TTGATTGTTCTTTCTTTTTCGCTATTGTAAAATTCATGTTATATGGAGGGGGCAAAGTTTTCAGGGTGTT
GTTTAGAATGGGAAGATGTCCCTTGTATCACCATGGACCCTCATGATAATTTTGTTTCTTTCACTTTCTA
CTCTGTTGACAACCATTGTCTCCTCTTATTTTCTTTTCATTTTCTGTAACTTTTTCGTTAAACTTTAGCT
TGCATTTGTAACGAATTTTTAAATTCACTTTTGTTTATTTGTCAGATTGTAAGTACTTTCTCTAATCACT
TTTTTTTCAAGGCAATCAGGGTATATTATATTGTACTTCAGCACAGTTTTAGAGAACAATTGTTATAATT
AAATGATAAGGTAGAATATTTCTGCATATAAATTCTGGCTGGCGTGGAAATATTCTTATTGGTAGAAACA
ACTACACCCTGGTCATCATCCTGCCTTTCTCTTTATGGTTACAATGATATACACTGTTTGAGATGAGGAT
AAAATACTCTGAGTCCAAACCGGGCCCCTCTGCTAACCATGTTCATGCCTTCTTCTCTTTCCTACAGCTC
CTGGGCAACGTGCTGGTTGTTGTGCTGTCTCATCATTTTGGCAAAGAATTCACTCCTCAGGTGCAGGCTG
CCTATCAGAAGGTGGTGGCTGGTGTGGCCAATGCCCTGGCTCACAAATACCACTGAGATCTTTTTCCCTC
TGCCAAAAATTATGGGGACATCATGAAGCCCCTTGAGCATCTGACTTCTGGCTAATAAAGGAAATTTATT
TTCATTGCAATAGTGTGTTGGAATTTTTTGTGTCTCTCACTCGGAAGGACATATGGGAGGGCAAATCATT
TAAAACATCAGAATGAGTATTTGGTTTAGAGTTTGGCAACATATGCCCATATGCTGGCTGCCATGAACAA
AGGTTGGCTATAAAGAGGTCATCAGTATATGAAACAGCCCCCTGCTGTCCATTCCTTATTCCATAGAAAA
GCCTTGACTTGAGGTTAGATTTTTTTTATATTTTGTTTTGTGTTATTTTTTTCTTTAACATCCCTAAAAT
TTTCCTTACATGTTTTACTAGCCAGATTTTTCCTCCTCTCCTGACTACTCCCAGTCATAGCTGTCCCTCT
TCTCTTATGGAGATCCCTCGACTGCATTAATGAATCGGCCAACGCGCGGGGAGAGGCGGTTTGCGTATTG
GGCGCTCTTCCGCTTCCTCGCTCACTGACTCGCTGCGCTCGGTCGTTCGGCTGCGGCGAGCGGTATCAGC
TCACTCAAAGGCGGTAATACGGTTATCCACAGAATCAGGGGATAACGCAGGAAAGAACATGTGAGCAAAA
GGCCAGCAAAAGGCCAGGAACCGTAAAAAGGCCGCGTTGCTGGCGTTTTTCCATAGGCTCCGCCCCCCTG
ACGAGCATCACAAAAATCGACGCTCAAGTCAGAGGTGGCGAAACCCGACAGGACTATAAAGATACCAGGC
GTTTCCCCCTGGAAGCTCCCTCGTGCGCTCTCCTGTTCCGACCCTGCCGCTTACCGGATACCTGTCCGCC
TTTCTCCCTTCGGGAAGCGTGGCGCTTTCTCATAGCTCACGCTGTAGGTATCTCAGTTCGGTGTAGGTCG
TTCGCTCCAAGCTGGGCTGTGTGCACGAACCCCCCGTTCAGCCCGACCGCTGCGCCTTATCCGGTAACTA
TCGTCTTGAGTCCAACCCGGTAAGACACGACTTATCGCCACTGGCAGCAGCCACTGGTAACAGGATTAGC
AGAGCGAGGTATGTAGGCGGTGCTACAGAGTTCTTGAAGTGGTGGCCTAACTACGGCTACACTAGAAGAA
CAGTATTTGGTATCTGCGCTCTGCTGAAGCCAGTTACCTTCGGAAAAAGAGTTGGTAGCTCTTGATCCGG
CAAACAAACCACCGCTGGTAGCGGTGGTTTTTTTGTTTGCAAGCAGCAGATTACGCGCAGAAAAAAAGGA
TCTCAAGAAGATCCTTTGATCTTTTCTACGGGGTCTGACGCTCAGTGGAACGAAAACTCACGTTAAGGGA
TTTTGGTCATGAGATTATCAAAAAGGATCTTCACCTAGATCCTTTTAAATTAAAAATGAAGTTTTAAATC
AATCTAAAGTATATATGAGTAAACTTGGTCTGACAGTTACCAATGCTTAATCAGTGAGGCACCTATCTCA
GCGATCTGTCTATTTCGTTCATCCATAGTTGCCTGACTCCCCGTCGTGTAGATAACTACGATACGGGAGG
GCTTACCATCTGGCCCCAGTGCTGCAATGATACCGCGAGACCCACGCTCACCGGCTCCAGATTTATCAGC
AATAAACCAGCCAGCCGGAAGGGCCGAGCGCAGAAGTGGTCCTGCAACTTTATCCGCCTCCATCCAGTCT
ATTAATTGTTGCCGGGAAGCTAGAGTAAGTAGTTCGCCAGTTAATAGTTTGCGCAACGTTGTTGCCATTG
CTACAGGCATCGTGGTGTCACGCTCGTCGTTTGGTATGGCTTCATTCAGCTCCGGTTCCCAACGATCAAG
GCGAGTTACATGATCCCCCATGTTGTGCAAAAAAGCGGTTAGCTCCTTCGGTCCTCCGATCGTTGTCAGA
AGTAAGTTGGCCGCAGTGTTATCACTCATGGTTATGGCAGCACTGCATAATTCTCTTACTGTCATGCCAT
CCGTAAGATGCTTTTCTGTGACTGGTGAGTACTCAACCAAGTCATTCTGAGAATAGTGTATGCGGCGACC
GAGTTGCTCTTGCCCGGCGTCAACACGGGATAATACCGCGCCACATAGCAGAACTTTAAAAGTGCTCATC
ATTGGAAAACGTTCTTCGGGGCGAAAACTCTCAAGGATCTTACCGCTGTTGAGATCCAGTTCGATGTAAC
CCACTCGTGCACCCAACTGATCTTCAGCATCTTTTACTTTCACCAGCGTTTCTGGGTGAGCAAAAACAGG
AAGGCAAAATGCCGCAAAAAAGGGAATAAGGGCGACACGGAAATGTTGAATACTCATACTCTTCCTTTTT
CAATATTATTGAAGCATTTATCAGGGTTATTGTCTCATGAGCGGATACATATTTGAATGTATTTAGAAAA
ATAAACAAATAGGGGTTCCGCGCACATTTCCCCGAAAAGTGCCACCTGACGTCTAAGAAACCATTATTAT
CATGACATTAACCTATAAAAATAGGCGTATCACGAGGCCCTTTCGTCTTCACTCGACGCGGCCAGCTTGG
TCGAGCTGGATACTTCCCGTCCGCCAGGGGGACATGCCGGCGATGCTGAAGGTCGCGCGCATTCCCGATG
AAGAGGCCGGTTACCGCCTGTTGACCTGGTGGGACGGGCAGGGCGC
Features (pLannotate 1.2.2; 24 found; start..end, strand, type, name):
    327..382     -  polyA_signal   β-globin poly(A) signal: rabbit β-globin polyadenylation signal (Gil and Proudfoot, 1987)
    453..575     -  CDS            HBB: HBB_COLGU - Experimental evidence at transcript level: Swiss-Prot protein existence level 2. Involved in oxygen transport from the lung to the various peripheral tissues. From Colobus guereza (Mantled guereza) (Eastern black-and-white colobus monkey).
    579..1151    -  intron         β-globin intron: intron from rabbit β-globin gene
   1187..1209    +  protein_bind   attB2 (fragment): mutant version of attB; recombination site for the Gateway® BP reaction BP Clonase™
   1220..1814    -  CDS            mCherry (fragment): monomeric derivative of DsRed fluorescent protein (Shaner et al., 2004) mammalian codon-optimized
   2093..2299    -  CDS            CFTR (fragment): CFTR_HUMAN - Also known as ABCC7. Experimental evidence at protein level: Swiss-Prot protein existence level 1. Epithelial ion channel that plays an important role in the regulation of epithelial ion and water transport and fluid homeostasis (PubMed:26823428). Mediates the transport of chloride ions across the cell membrane (PubMed:10792060, PubMed:11524016, PubMed:11707463, PubMed:12519745, PubMed:15010471, PubMed:12588899, PubMed:17036051, PubMed:19398555, PubMed:19621064, PubMed:22178883, PubMed:25330774, PubMed:1712898, PubMed:8910473, PubMed:9804160, PubMed:12529365, PubMed:17182731, PubM
   2392..2503    -  CDS            mCherry (fragment): monomeric derivative of DsRed fluorescent protein (Shaner et al., 2004) mammalian codon-optimized
   2522..3223    -  CDS            Superfolder GFP: Superfolder GFP is a basic (constitutively fluorescent) green fluorescent protein published in 2005, derived from Aequorea victoria. It is reported to be a very rapidly-maturing weak dimer.
   3209..3403    -  CDS            KPNA2 (fragment): IMA1_HUMAN - Also known as RCH1, SRP1. Experimental evidence at protein level: Swiss-Prot protein existence level 1. Functions in nuclear protein import as an adapter protein for nuclear receptor KPNB1. Binds specifically and directly to substrates containing either a simple or bipartite NLS motif. Docking of the importin/substrate complex to the nuclear pore complex (NPC) is mediated by KPNB1 through binding to nucleoporin FxFG repeats and the complex is subsequently translocated through the pore by an energy requiring, Ran-dependent mechanism. At the nucleoplasmic side of the NPC, Ran binds
   3456..3490    -  promoter       minimal CMV promoter (fragment): human cytomegalovirus (CMV) immediate early promoter
   3568..3871    +  enhancer       CMV enhancer: human cytomegalovirus immediate early enhancer
   3872..4075    +  promoter       CMV promoter: human cytomegalovirus (CMV) immediate early promoter
   4149..4844    +  CDS            TagBFP: TagBFP is a basic (constitutively fluorescent) blue fluorescent protein published in 2008, derived from Entacmaea quadricolor. It is reported to be a very rapidly-maturing monomer with very low acid sensitivity.
   4845..4910    +  misc_feature   MCS: multiple cloning site
   4992..5777    +  CDS            TARDBP (fragment): TADBP_HUMAN - Also known as TDP43. Experimental evidence at protein level: Swiss-Prot protein existence level 1. RNA-binding protein that is involved in various steps of RNA biogenesis and processing (PubMed:23519609). Preferentially binds, via its two RNA recognition motifs RRM1 and RRM2, to GU-repeats on RNA molecules predominantly localized within long introns and in the 3'UTR of mRNAs (PubMed:23519609, PubMed:24240615, PubMed:24464995). In turn, regulates the splicing of many non-coding and protein-coding RNAs including proteins involved in neuronal survival, as well as mRNAs that encode p
   5786..5810    -  protein_bind   attB2: mutant version of attB; recombination site for the Gateway® BP reaction BP Clonase™
   5865..6437    +  intron         β-globin intron: intron from rabbit β-globin gene
   6441..6563    +  CDS            HBB: HBB_COLGU - Experimental evidence at transcript level: Swiss-Prot protein existence level 2. Involved in oxygen transport from the lung to the various peripheral tissues. From Colobus guereza (Mantled guereza) (Eastern black-and-white colobus monkey).
   6634..6689    +  polyA_signal   β-globin poly(A) signal: rabbit β-globin polyadenylation signal (Gil and Proudfoot, 1987)
   7022..7075    -  CDS            lacI (fragment): lac repressor; lacI; The lac repressor binds to the lac operator to inhibit transcription in E. coli. This inhibition can be relieved by adding lactose or isopropyl-β-D-thiogalactopyranoside (IPTG).
   7258..7846    -  rep_origin     ori: high-copy-number ColE1/pMB1/pBR322/pUC origin of replication
   8017..8877    -  CDS            AmpR: β-lactamase; bla; confers resistance to ampicillin, carbenicillin, and related antibiotics
   8878..8982    -  promoter       AmpR promoter: bla
   9101..1       +  CDS            str (fragment) (across the origin): STR_KLEPN - Protein inferred from homology: Swiss-Prot protein existence level 3. The aminoglycoside phosphotransferases achieve inactivation of their antibiotic substrates by phosphorylation. From Klebsiella pneumoniae.
