[The description below was written by a language model from this plasmid's Addgene catalogue record and pLannotate feature annotations shown in this document.]
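Description:
pHBS1394 [IBB-GFP-mCherry3E]-[BFP-P2A-TDP43 deltaCTD] is a 9.2 kb mammalian expression plasmid built on the bidirectional pBI backbone. It carries a splicing reporter and a TDP43 variant on the same molecule so that both are delivered to the same cell. It is propagated in E. coli through a high-copy ColE1/pUC-type origin and selected with ampicillin (AmpR under its own bla promoter). No mammalian selection marker is annotated.

Two divergent transcription units flank a central CMV enhancer region. In one direction, the CMV enhancer/promoter drives TagBFP followed, according to the construct name, by a P2A self-cleaving peptide (not separately annotated) and a human TARDBP fragment lacking the C-terminal domain. BFP therefore marks cells expressing the untagged TDP43 mutant and reports its level. In the opposite direction, a minimal CMV promoter drives a fusion of an importin-β-binding (IBB) segment from KPNA2, which should direct nuclear import, to superfolder GFP and mCherry. The mCherry coding sequence is annotated as two fragments interrupted by a stretch containing human CFTR sequence, consistent with a test exon embedded in the reporter ("3E" presumably indicating a three-exon layout). The record does not explain the readout, but the arrangement suggests that inclusion or skipping of the CFTR segment determines whether intact mCherry is made, with GFP as an internal reference. Each unit ends with a rabbit β-globin intron and poly(A) signal, and residual attB2 sites remain from cloning.

The stated purpose is to test how TDP43 sequence affects its splicing activity. This variant addresses the contribution of the C-terminal domain.
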