Addgene plasmid #118806: pHBS1394 [IBB-GFP-mCherry3E]-[BFP-P2A-TDP43 deltaCTD]
Purpose: To test the effect of sequence on TDP43 splicing activity
Depositing lab: Rajat Rohatgi. Depositing organization: Stanford University. Publication: Phase separation-deficient TDP43 remains functional in splicing. Schmidt HB, Barreau A, Rohatgi R. Nat Commun. 2019 Oct 25;10(1):4890. doi: 10.1038/s41467-019-12740-2. PubMed 31653829.
Backbone
  Vector backbone: pBI
  Vector type: Mammalian Expression
Growth in bacteria
  Bacterial resistance: Ampicillin, 100 μg/mL
  Growth temperature: 37°C
  Growth strain: DH5alpha
  Copy number: High Copy
Gene/Insert
  Gene/Insert name: TARDBP mutant
  Species: H. sapiens (human)
  Mutation: Deletion of CTD in full-length TDP43
  Entrez Gene: TARDBP (a.k.a. ALS10, TDP-43)
  Cloning method: Gibson Cloning
Terms and licenses: Academic/Nonprofit Terms; Industry Terms: Not Available to Industry
Depositor comments: Category 3: TDP43 splicing reporters
How to cite: pHBS1394 [IBB-GFP-mCherry3E]-[BFP-P2A-TDP43 deltaCTD] was a gift from Rajat Rohatgi (Addgene plasmid # 118806 ; http://n2t.net/addgene:118806 ; RRID:Addgene_118806)
